>Addgene plasmid #188706 | pLV VEET-GFP | addgene full sequence | sequence record 370644 | Addgene NGS Result
TCCTTCATATTTGCATATACGATACAAGGCTGTTAGAGAGATAATTGGAATTAATTTGACTGTAAACACA
AAGATATTAGTACAAAATACGTGACGTAGAAAGTAATAATTTCTTGGGTAGTTTGCAGTTTTAAAATTAT
GTTTTAAAATGGACTATCATATGCCAAGTACGCCCCCTATTGACGTCAATGACGGTAAATGGCCCGCCTG
GCATTATGCCCAGTACATGACCTTATGGGACTTTCCTACTTGGCAGTACATCTACGTATTAGTCATCGCT
ATTACCATGGTGATGCGGTTTTGGCAGTACATCAATGGGCGTGGATAGCGGTTTGACTCACGGGGATTTC
CAAGTCTCCACCCCATTGACGTCAATGGGAGTTTGTTTTGGCACCAAAATCAACGGGACTTTCCAAAATG
TCGTAACAACTCCGCCCCATTGACGCAAATGGGCGGTAGGCGTGTACGGTGGGAGGTCTATATAAGCAGA
GCTGGTTTAGTGAACCGTCAGATCCGCTAGCCACCATGGCGGGTCCTCCTCATATCGTGGAGGAAACTGG
CCCCCACGTAATCCCGGTCGCCACCATGGTGAGCAAGGGCGAGGAGCTGTTCACCGGGGTGGTGCCCATC
CTGGTCGAGCTGGACGGCGACGTAAACGGCCACAAGTTCAGCGTGTCCGGCGAGGGCGAGGGCGATGCCA
CCTACGGCAAGCTGACCCTGAAGTTCATCTGCACCACCGGCAAGCTGCCCGTGCCCTGGCCCACCCTCGT
GACCACCCTGACCTACGGCGTGCAGTGCTTCAGCCGCTACCCCGACCACATGAAGCAGCACGACTTCTTC
AAGTCCGCCATGCCCGAAGGCTACGTCCAGGAGCGCACCATCTTCTTCAAGGACGACGGCAACTACAAGA
CCCGCGCCGAGGTGAAGTTCGAGGGCGACACCCTGGTGAACCGCATCGAGCTGAAGGGCATCGACTTCAA
GGAGGACGGCAACATCCTGGGGCACAAGCTGGAGTACAACTACAACAGCCACAACGTCTATATCATGGCC
GACAAGCAGAAGAACGGCATCAAGGTGAACTTCAAGATCCGCCACAACATCGAGGACGGCAGCGTGCAGC
TCGCCGACCACTACCAGCAGAACACCCCCATCGGCGACGGCCCCGTGCTGCTGCCCGACAACCACTACCT
GAGCACCCAGTCCGCCCTGAGCAAAGACCCCAACGAGAAGCGCGATCACATGGTCCTGCTGGAGTTCGTG
ACCGCCGCCGGGATCACTCTCGGCATGGACGAGCTGTACAAGTCCGGACTCAGATCTCGAGCTCAAGCTT
CGAATTCTCGACCTCGAGACAAATGGCAGTATTCATCCACAATTTTAAAAGAAAAGGGGGGATTGGGGGG
TACAGTGCAGGGGAAAGAATAGTAGACATAATAGCAACAGACATACAAACTAAAGAATTACAAAAACAAA
TTACAAAAATTCAAAATTTTCGGGTTTATTACAGGGACAGCAGAGATCCACTTTGGCCGCGGCTCGAGGG
GGTTGGGGTTGCGCCTTTTCCAAGGCAGCCCTGGGTTTGCGCAGGGACGCGGCTGCTCTGGGCGTGGTTC
CGGGAAACGCAGCGGCGCCGACCCTGGGTCTCGCACATTCTTCACGTCCGTTCGCAGCGTCACCCGGATC
TTCGCCGCTACCCTTGTGGGCCCCCCGGCGACGCTTCCTGCTCCGCCCCTAAGTCGGGAAGGTTCCTTGC
GGTTCGCGGCGTGCCGGACGTGACAAACGGAAGCCGCACGTCTCACTAGTACCCTCGCAGACGGACAGCG
CCAGGGAGCAATGGCAGCGCGCCGACCGCGATGGGCTGTGGCCAATAGCGGCTGCTCAGCAGGGCGCGCC
GAGAGCAGCGGCCGGGAAGGGGCGGTGCGGGAGGCGGGGTGTGGGGCGGTAGTGTGGGCCCTGTTCCTGC
CCGCGCGGTGTTCCGCATTCTGCAAGCCTCCGGAGCGCACGTCGGCAGTCGGCTCCCTCGTTGACCGAAT
CACCGACCTCTCTCCCCAGGGGGATCCACCGGAGCTTACCATGACCGAGTACAAGCCCACGGTGCGCCTC
GCCACCCGCGACGACGTCCCCAGGGCCGTACGCACCCTCGCCGCCGCGTTCGCCGACTACCCCGCCACGC
GCCACACCGTCGATCCGGACCGCCACATCGAGCGGGTCACCGAGCTGCAAGAACTCTTCCTCACGCGCGT
CGGGCTCGACATCGGCAAGGTGTGGGTCGCGGACGACGGCGCCGCGGTGGCGGTCTGGACCACGCCGGAG
AGCGTCGAAGCGGGGGCGGTGTTCGCCGAGATCGGCCCGCGCATGGCCGAGTTGAGCGGTTCCCGGCTGG
CCGCGCAGCAACAGATGGAAGGCCTCCTGGCGCCGCACCGGCCCAAGGAGCCCGCGTGGTTCCTGGCCAC
CGTCGGCGTCTCGCCCGACCACCAGGGCAAGGGTCTGGGCAGCGCCGTCGTGCTCCCCGGAGTGGAGGCG
GCCGAGCGCGCCGGGGTGCCCGCCTTCCTGGAGACCTCCGCGCCCCGCAACCTCCCCTTCTACGAGCGGC
TCGGCTTCACCGTCACCGCCGACGTCGAGGTGCCCGAAGGACCGCGCACCTGGTGCATGACCCGCAAGCC
CGGTGCCTGACGCCCGCCCCACGACCCGCAGCGCCCGACCGAAAGGAGCGCACGACCCCATGCATCGGTA
CCTTTAAGACCAATGACTTACAAGGCAGCTGTAGATCTTAGCCACTTTTTAAAAGAAAAGGGGGGACTGG
AAGGGCTAATTCACTCCCAACGAAGACAAGATCTGCTTTTTGCTTGTACTGGGTCTCTCTGGTTAGACCA
GATCTGAGCCTGGGAGCTCTCTGGCTAACTAGGGAACCCACTGCTTAAGCCTCAATAAAGCTTGCCTTGA
GTGCTTCAAGTAGTGTGTGCCCGTCTGTTGTGTGACTCTGGTAACTAGAGATCCCTCAGACCCTTTTAGT
CAGTGTGGAAAATCTCTAGCAGTAGTAGTTCATGTCATCTTATTATTCAGTATTTATAACTTGCAAAGAA
ATGAATATCAGAGAGTGAGAGGAACTTGTTTATTGCAGCTTATAATGGTTACAAATAAAGCAATAGCATC
ACAAATTTCACAAATAAAGCATTTTTTTCACTGCATTCTAGTTGTGGTTTGTCCAAACTCATCAATGTAT
CTTATCATGTCTGGCTCTAGCTATCCCGCCCCTAACTCCGCCCATCCCGCCCCTAACTCCGCCCAGTTCC
GCCCATTCTCCGCCCCATGGCTGACTAATTTTTTTTATTTATGCAGAGGCCGAGGCCGCCTCGGCCTCTG
AGCTATTCCAGAAGTAGTGAGGAGGCTTTTTTGGAGGCCTAGGGACGTACCCAATTCGCCCTATAGTGAG
TCGTATTACGCGCGCTCACTGGCCGTCGTTTTACAACGTCGTGACTGGGAAAACCCTGGCGTTACCCAAC
TTAATCGCCTTGCAGCACATCCCCCTTTCGCCAGCTGGCGTAATAGCGAAGAGGCCCGCACCGATCGCCC
TTCCCAACAGTTGCGCAGCCTGAATGGCGAATGGG
[124 nt withheld, positions 3606-3729]
C
[91 nt withheld, positions 3731-3821]
A
[49 nt withheld, positions 3823-3871]
CCTTTGACGTTGGAGTCCACGTTCTTT
[37 nt withheld, positions 3899-3935]
ACCCTATCTCGGTCTATTCTTTTGATTTATAAGGGATTTTGCCGATTTCGGCCTATTGGTTAAAAAATGA
GCTGATTTAACAAAAATTTAACGCGAATTTTAACAAAATATTAACGCTTACAATTTAGGTGGCACTTTTC
GGGGAAATGTGCGCGGAACCCCTATTTGTTTATTTTTCTAAATACATTCAAATATGTATCCGCTCATGAG
ACAATAACCCTGATAAATGCTTCAATAATATTGAAAAAGGAAGAGTATGAGTATTCAACATTTCCGTGTC
GCCCTTATTCCCTTTTTTGCGGCATTTTGCCTTCCTGTTTTTGCTCACCCAGAAACGCTGGTGAAAGTAA
AAGATGCTGAAGATCAGTTGGGTGCACGAGTGGGTTACATCGAACTGGATCTCAACAGCGGTAAGATCCT
TGAGAGTTTTCGCCCCGAAGAACGTTTTCCAATGATGAGCACTTTTAAAGTTCTGCTATGTGGCGCGGTA
TTATCCCGTATTGACGCCGGGCAAGAGCAACTCGGTCGCCGCATACACTATTCTCAGAATGACTTGGTTG
AGTACTCACCAGTCACAGAAAAGCATCTTACGGATGGCATGACAGTAAGAGAATTATGCAGTGCTGCCAT
AACCATGAGTGATAACACTGCGGCCAACTTACTTCTGACAACGATCGGAGGACCGAAGGAGCTAACCGCT
TTTTTGCACAACATGGGGGATCATGTAACTCGCCTTGATCGTTGGGAACCGGAGCTGAATGAAGCCATAC
CAAACGACGAGCGTGACACCACGATGCCTGTAGCAATGGCAACAACGTTGCGCAAACTATTAACTGGCGA
ACTACTTACTCTAGCTTCCCGGCAACAATTAATAGACTGGATGGAGGCGGATAAAGTTGCAGGACCACTT
CTGCGCTCGGCCCTTCCGGCTGGCTGGTTTATTGCTGATAAATCTGGAGCCGGTGAGCGTGGGTCTCGCG
GTATCATTGCAGCACTGGGGCCAGATGGTAAGCCCTCCCGTATCGTAGTTATCTACACGACGGGGAGTCA
GGCAACTATGGATGAACGAAATAGACAGATCGCTGAGATAGGTGCCTCACTGATTAAGCATTGGTAACTG
TCAGACCAAGTTTACTCATATATACTTTAGATTGATTTAAAACTTCATTTTTAATTTAAAAGGATCTAGG
TGAAGATCCTTTTTGATAATCTCATGACCAAAATCCCTTAACGTGAGTTTTCGTTCCACTGAGCGTCAGA
CCCCGTAGAAAAGATCAAAGGATCTTCTTGAGATCCTTTTTTTCTGCGCGTAATCTGCTGCTTGCAAACA
AAAAAACCACCGCTACCAGCGGTGGTTTGTTTGCCGGATCAAGAGCTACCAACTCTTTTTCCGAAGGTAA
CTGGCTTCAGCAGAGCGCAGATACCAAATACTGTTCTTCTAGTGTAGCCGTAGTTAGGCCACCACTTCAA
GAACTCTGTAGCACCGCCTACATACCTCGCTCTGCTAATCCTGTTACCAGTGGCTGCTGCCAGTGGCGAT
AAGTCGTGTCTTACCGGGTTGGACTCAAGACGATAGTTACCGGATAAGGCGCAGCGGTCGGGCTGAACGG
GGGGTTCGTGCACACAGCCCAGCTTGGAGCGAACGACCTACACCGAACTGAGATACCTACAGCGTGAGCT
ATGAGAAAGCGCCACGCTTCCCGAAGGGAGAAAGGCGGACAGGTATCCGGTAAGCGGCAGGGTCGGAACA
GGAGAGCGCACGAGGGAGCTTCCAGGGGGAAACGCCTGGTATCTTTATAGTCCTGTCGGGTTTCGCCACC
TCTGACTTGAGCGTCGATTTTTGTGATGCTCGTCAGGGGGGCGGAGCCTATGGAAAAACGCCAGCAACGC
GGCCTTTTTACGGTTCCTGGCCTTTTGCTGGCCTTTTGCTCACATGTTCTTTCCTGCGTTATCCCCTGAT
TCTGTGGATAACCGTATTACCGCCTTTGAGTGAGCTGATACCGCTCGCCGCAGCCGAACGACCGAGCGCA
GCGAGTCAGTGAGCGAGGAAGCGGAAGAGCGCCCAATACGCAAACCGCCTCTCCCCGCGCGTTGGCCGAT
TCATTAATGCAGCTGGCACGACAGGTTTCCCGACTGGAAAGCGGGCAGTGAGCGCAACGCAATTAATGTG
AGTTAGCTCACTCATTAGGCACCCCAGGCTTTACACTTTATGCTTCCGGCTCGTATGTTGTGTGGAATTG
TGAGCGGATAACAATTTCACACAGGAAACAGCTATGACCATGATTACGCCAAGCGCGCAATTAACCCTCA
CTAAAGGGAACAAAAGCTGGAGCTGCAAGCTTAATGTAGTCTTATGCAATACTCTTGTAGTCTTGCAACA
TGGTAACGATGAGTTAGCAACATGCCTTACAAGGAGAGAAAAAGCACCGTGCATGCCGATTGGTGGAAGT
AAGGTGGTACGATCGTGCCTTATTAGGAAGGCAACAGACGGGTCTGACATGGATTGGACGAACCACTGAA
TTGCCGCATTGCAGAGATATTGTATTTAAGTGCCTAGCTCGATACATAAACGGGTCTCTCTGGTTAGACC
AGATCTGAGCCTGGGAGCTCTCTGGCTAACTAGGGAACCCACTGCTTAAGCCTCAATAAAGCTTGCCTTG
AGTGCTTCAAGTAGTGTGTGCCCGTCTGTTGTGTGACTCTGGTAACTAGAGATCCCTCAGACCCTTTTAG
TCAGTGTGGAAAATCTCTAGCAGTGGCGCCCGAACAGGGACTTGAAAGCGAAAGGGAAACCAGAGGAGCT
CTCTCGACGCAGGACTCGGCTTGCTGAAGCGCGCACGGCAAGAGGCGAGGGGCGGCGACTGGTGAGTACG
CCAAAAATTTTGACTAGCGGAGGCTAGAAGGAGAGAGATGGGTGCGAGAGCGTCAGTATTAAGCGGGGGA
GAATTAGATCGCGATGGGAAAAAATTCGGTTAAGGCCAGGGGGAAAGAAAAAATATAAATTAAAACATAT
AGTATGGGCAAGCAGGGAGCTAGAACGATTCGCAGTTAATCCTGGCCTGTTAGAAACATCAGAAGGCTGT
AGACAAATACTGGGACAGCTACAACCATCCCTTCAGACAGGATCAGAAGAACTTAGATCATTATATAATA
CAGTAGCAACCCTCTATTGTGTGCATCAAAGGATAGAGATAAAAGACACCAAGGAAGCTTTAGACAAGAT
AGAGGAAGAGCAAAACAAAAGTAAGACCACCGCACAGCAAGCGGCCGCTGATCTTCAGACCTGGAGGAGG
AGATATGAGGGACAATTGGAGAAGTGAATTATATAAATATAAAGTAGTAAAAATTGAACCATTAGGAGTA
GCACCCACCAAGGCAAAGAGAAGAGTGGTGCAGAGAGAAAAAAGAGCAGTGGGAATAGGAGCTTTGTTCC
TTGGGTTCTTGGGAGCAGCAGGAAGCACTATGGGCGCAGCGTCAATGACGCTGACGGTACAGGCCAGACA
ATTATTGTCTGGTATAGTGCAGCAGCAGAACAATTTGCTGAGGGCTATTGAGGCGCAACAGCATCTGTTG
CAACTCACAGTCTGGGGCATCAAGCAGCTCCAGGCAAGAATCCTGGCTGTGGAAAGATACCTAAAGGATC
AACAGCTCCTGGGGATTTGGGGTTGCTCTGGAAAACTCATTTGCACCACTGCTGTGCCTTGGAATGCTAG
TTGGAGTAATAAATCTCTGGAACAGATTTGGAATCACACGACCTGGATGGAGTGGGACAGAGAAATTAAC
AATTACACAAGCTTAATACACTCCTTAATTGAAGAATCGCAAAACCAGCAAGAAAAGAATGAACAAGAAT
TATTGGAATTAGATAAATGGGCAAGTTTGTGGAATTGGTTTAACATAACAAATTGGCTGTGGTATATAAA
ATTATTCATAATGATAGTAGGAGGCTTGGTAGGTTTAAGAATAGTTTTTGCTGTACTTTCTATAGTGAAT
AGAGTTAGGCAGGGATATTCACCATTATCGTTTCAGACCCACCTCCCAACCCCGAGGGGACCCGACAGGC
CCGAAGGAATAGAAGAAGAAGGTGGAGAGAGAGACAGAGACAGATCCATTCGATTAGTGAACGGATCTCG
ACGGTATCGATCACGAGACTAGCCTCGAGCGGCCGCCCCCTTCACCGAGGGCCTATTTCCCATGAT
Features (pLannotate 1.2.2; 29 found; start..end, strand, type, name):
    155..289     +  enhancer       CMV enhancer (fragment): human cytomegalovirus immediate early enhancer; contains an 18-bp deletion relative to the standard CMV enhancer
    290..493     +  promoter       CMV promoter: human cytomegalovirus (CMV) immediate early promoter
    586..1302    +  CDS            EGFP: EGFP is a basic (constitutively fluorescent) green fluorescent protein published in 1996, derived from Aequorea victoria. It is reported to be a rapidly-maturing weak dimer with moderate acid sensitivity.
   1303..1338    +  misc_feature   MCS (fragment): multiple cloning site
   1373..1490    +  misc_feature   cPPT/CTS: central polypurine tract and central termination sequence of HIV-1
   1539..2049    +  promoter       hPGK promoter: human phosphoglycerate kinase 1 promoter
   2071..2670    +  CDS            PuroR: puromycin N-acetyltransferase; pac from Streptomyces alboniger; confers resistance to puromycin
   2713..2796    +  CDS            nef (fragment): NEF_HV1Z2 - Experimental evidence at protein level: Swiss-Prot protein existence level 1. Extracellular Nef protein targets CD4(+) T-lymphocytes for apoptosis by interacting with CXCR4 surface receptors. From Human immunodeficiency virus type 1 group M subtype D (isolate Z2/CDC-Z34) (HIV-1).
   2798..3031    +  LTR            3' LTR (ΔU3): self-inactivating 3' long terminal repeat (LTR) from HIV-1
   3103..3224    +  polyA_signal   SV40 poly(A) signal: SV40 polyadenylation signal
   3264..3399    +  rep_origin     SV40 ori: SV40 origin of replication
   3420..3438    -  promoter       T7 promoter: promoter for bacteriophage T7 RNA polymerase
   3446..3601    +  CDS            lacZα (fragment): LacZα fragment of β-galactosidase; lacZ fragment
   3606..4034    +  rep_origin     f1 ori (sequence partly withheld): f1 bacteriophage origin of replication; arrow indicates direction of (+) strand synthesis
   4087..4191    +  promoter       AmpR promoter: bla
   4192..5052    +  CDS            AmpR: β-lactamase; bla; confers resistance to ampicillin, carbenicillin, and related antibiotics
   5223..5811    +  rep_origin     ori: high-copy-number ColE1/pMB1/pBR322/pUC origin of replication
   5994..6086    +  CDS            lacI (fragment): lac repressor; lacI; The lac repressor binds to the lac operator to inhibit transcription in E. coli. This inhibition can be relieved by adding lactose or isopropyl-β-D-thiogalactopyranoside (IPTG).
   6099..6120    +  protein_bind   CAP binding site: CAP binding activates transcription in the presence of cAMP. E. coli catabolite activator protein
   6135..6165    +  promoter       lac promoter: promoter for the E. coli lac operon
   6173..6189    +  protein_bind   lac operator: The lac repressor binds to the lac operator to inhibit transcription in E. coli. This inhibition can be relieved by adding lactose or isopropyl-β-D-thiogalactopyranoside (IPTG). lac repressor encoded by lacI
   6234..6252    +  promoter       T3 promoter: promoter for bacteriophage T3 RNA polymerase
   6280..6506    +  promoter       RSV promoter: Rous sarcoma virus enhancer/promoter
   6507..6687    +  LTR            5' LTR (truncated): truncated 5' long terminal repeat (LTR) from HIV-1
   6734..6859    +  misc_feature   HIV-1 Ψ: packaging signal of human immunodeficiency virus type 1
   6843..7206    +  CDS            HIV-1 gag (fragment): gag protein from human immunodeficiency virus 1; gag
   7352..7585    +  misc_feature   RRE: The Rev response element (RRE) of HIV-1 allows for Rev-dependent mRNA export from the nucleus to the cytoplasm.
   7962..8062    +  CDS            Rev (fragment): human immunodeficiency virus 1 (HIV-1) Rev protein; rev; enhances nuclear export of unspliced and incompletely spliced viral mRNAs
   8112..164     +  promoter       U6 promoter (fragment) (across the origin): RNA polymerase III promoter for human U6 snRNA
