[The description below was written by a language model from this plasmid's Addgene catalogue record and pLannotate feature annotations shown in this document.]
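Description:
pLV VEET-GFP is a third-generation-style, self-inactivating HIV-1 lentiviral transfer plasmid built on the pLJM1-EGFP backbone for expression of a synthetic VEET-GFP fusion in mammalian cells. In bacteria it is maintained through a high-copy ColE1/pUC origin and selected with ampicillin via the β-lactamase gene. An f1 origin and remnants of a lac/lacZα cloning region with T3 and T7 promoters are also carried over from the parental vector. The record indicates propagation in a recombination-reduced strain, as is common for plasmids containing repeated LTR sequences.

The viral genome is transcribed from a chimeric RSV promoter fused to a truncated 5' LTR, which makes packaging Tat-independent. It is followed by the Ψ packaging signal with a partial gag sequence and the Rev response element for nuclear export of the full-length RNA. Inside the provirus, a CMV enhancer/promoter drives the payload. The annotation detects only the EGFP coding sequence, leaving roughly 90 bases between the promoter and EGFP unannotated. This is consistent with a short VEET element placed upstream of a C-terminal GFP, although the record does not define what VEET encodes. Downstream lie a cPPT/CTS element, which aids nuclear import of the preintegration complex, and a human PGK promoter driving puromycin N-acetyltransferase for selecting transduced cells. The ΔU3 3' LTR inactivates LTR promoter activity after integration, and an SV40 polyadenylation signal and SV40 origin sit outside the viral unit.

The plasmid is used with separate packaging and envelope plasmids to make lentivirus for stable, puromycin-selectable expression of fluorescent VEET-GFP. The associated publication concerns macrophage NFATC2 signaling during mycobacterial infection.
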