Addgene plasmid #188706: pLV VEET-GFP
Purpose: Lentivirus transfer plasmid encoding VEET-GFP
Depositing lab: David Tobin. Depositing organization: Duke University. Publication: Macrophage NFATC2 mediates angiogenic signaling during mycobacterial infection. Brewer WJ, Xet-Mull AM, Yu A, Sweeney MI, Walton EM, Tobin DM. Cell Rep. 2022 Dec 13;41(11):111817. doi: 10.1016/j.celrep.2022.111817. PubMed 36516756.
Backbone
  Vector backbone: pLJM1-EGFP
  Vector type: Mammalian Expression, Lentiviral
Growth in bacteria
  Bacterial resistance: Ampicillin, 100 μg/mL
  Growth temperature: 30°C
  Growth strain: NEB Stable
  Copy number: High Copy
Gene/Insert
  Gene/Insert name: VEET-GFP
  Species: Synthetic
  Promoter: CMV
  Tag / fusion protein: GFP (C terminal on insert)
  Cloning method: Restriction Enzyme; 5′ cloning site Unknown (unknown if destroyed)
Terms and licenses: Academic/Nonprofit Terms; Industry Terms: Not Available to Industry
How to cite: pLV VEET-GFP was a gift from David Tobin (Addgene plasmid # 188706 ; http://n2t.net/addgene:188706 ; RRID:Addgene_188706)
